>Addgene plasmid #176711 | pYCTK007 | addgene full sequence | sequence record 351599 | Addgene NGS Result
AGCTTGGAGCGAACGACCTACACCGAACTGAGATACCTACAGCGTGAGCTATGAGAAAGCGCCACGCTTC
CCGAAGGGAGAAAGGCGGACAGGTATCCGGTAAGCGGCAGGGTCGGAACAGGAGAGCGCACGAGGGAGCT
TCCAGGGGGAAACGCCTGGTATCTTTATAGTCCTGTCGGGTTTCGCCACCTCTGACTTGAGCGTCGATTT
TTGTGATGCTCGTCAGGGGGGCGGAGCCTATGGAAAAACGCCAGCAACGCGGCCTTTTTACGGTTCCTGG
CCTTTTGCTGGCCTTTTGCTCACATGTTCTTTCCTGCGTTATCCCCTGATTCTGTGGATAACCGTAGTCG
GTCTCAAACGATGTGGTAGGTAATATTATACTATATGCTTGGTGTTCACCTTATCTTTTTATTACGCTAT
GTATTTTAATATACAGAAAAGCCAATTGCGTTCTTCTTAATAACCGTCCAATTGCGGAAATAGGAACAAA
TGCAAAAAGAAGGAAAAAAGTAAATCCTCTTTGACACCCTTTTCTTAAGTAGTCGGATTTCCCTGTTTCT
CCATAAATAAGTCCACGAATTTTTTTATGAAACCTCAATTTTTTCGGACACATCAGTGAAACGAAAACTA
CTCATGGCGCAGTATAAAAGGAGCGAAAAGCCACTCAGTTGAGTGGACGAGGGAGGTGAGGTGGTGACAG
AAAAGAAGAGGAAGGAGGCAGTGCTATGTGAGGGTGTCTTGGCTGCATGCAAGGTCTGACGATCTAATTG
ACGCGTCAGAACGTGTGTTTTAGGAATATTCTTATTTAAGTATGCTTTTCCTCTTGAAATCGCGCAAAGA
AGGAAAGGAAAAAGTGTCTATATATAGTGTCTATTGTTTTTTTAGATCTATGTGAGACCAGACCAATAAA
AAACGCCCGGCGGCAACCGAGCGTTCTGAACAAATCCAGATGGAGTTCTGAGGTCATTACTGGATCTATC
AACAGGAGTCCAAGCGAGCTCGATATCAAATTACGCCCCGCCCTGCCACTCATCGCAGTACTGTTGTAAT
TCATTAAGCATTCTGCCGACATGGAAGCCATCACAAACGGCATGATGAACCTGAATCGCCAGCGGCATCA
GCACCTTGTCGCCTTGCGTATAATATTTGCCCATGGTGAAAACGGGGGCGAAGAAGTTGTCCATATTGGC
CACGTTTAAATCAAAACTGGTGAAACTCACCCAGGGATTGGCTGAAACGAAAAACATATTCTCAATAAAC
CCTTTAGGGAAATAGGCCAGGTTTTCACCGTAACACGCCACATCTTGCGAATATATGTGTAGAAACTGCC
GGAAATCGTCGTGGTATTCACTCCAGAGCGATGAAAACGTTTCAGTTTGCTCATGGAAAACGGTGTAACA
AGGGTGAACACTATCCCATATCACCAGCTCACCGTCTTTCATTGCCATACGAAATTCCGGATGAGCATTC
ATCAGGCGGGCAAGAATGTGAATAAAGGCCGGATAAAACTTGTGCTTATTTTTCTTTACGGTCTTTAAAA
AGGCCGTAATATCCAGCTGAACGGTCTGGTTATAGGTACATTGAGCAACTGACTGAAATGCCTCAAAATG
TTCTTTACGATGCCATTGGGATATATCAACGGTGGTATATCCAGTGATTTTTTTCTCCATTTTAGCTTCC
TTAGCTCCTGAAAATCTCGATAACTCAAAAAATACGCCCGGTAGTGATCTTATTTCATTATGGTGAAAGT
TGGAACCTCTTACGTGCCCGATCAATCATGACCAAAATCCCTTAACGTGAGTTTTCGTTCCACTGAGCGT
CAGACCCCGTAGAAAAGATCAAAGGATCTTCTTGAGATCCTTTTTTTCTGCGCGTAATCTGCTGCTTGCA
AACAAAAAAACCACCGCTACCAGCGGTGGTTTGTTTGCCGGATCAAGAGCTACCAACTCTTTTTCCGAAG
GTAACTGGCTTCAGCAGAGCGCAGATACCAAATACTGTTCTTCTAGTGTAGCCGTAGTTAGGCCACCACT
TCAAGAACTCTGTAGCACCGCCTACATACCTCGCTCTGCTAATCCTGTTACCAGTGGCTGCTGCCAGTGG
CGATAAGTCGTGTCTTACCGGGTTGGACTCAAGACGATAGTTACCGGATAAGGCGCAGCGGTCGGGCTGA
ACGGGGGGTTCGTGCACACAGCCC
Features (pLannotate 1.2.2; 5 found; start..end, strand, type, name):
    812..883     +  CDS            YL120_YEAST (fragment): Protein uncertain: Swiss-Prot protein existence level 5. From Saccharomyces cerevisiae (strain ATCC 204508 / S288c) (Baker's yeast).
    906..940     -  terminator     lambda t0 terminator: minimal transcription terminator from phage lambda (Scholtissek and Grosse, 1987)
   1014..1670    -  CDS            cat: CAT_ECOLX - Experimental evidence at protein level: Swiss-Prot protein existence level 1. This enzyme is an effector of chloramphenicol resistance in bacteria. From Escherichia coli. This protein is used as a marker in many commonly used cloning vectors, such as pACYC184.
   1671..1768    -  promoter       cat promoter: promoter of the E. coli cat gene encoding chloramphenicol acetyltransferase
   1852..246     +  rep_origin     ori (across the origin): high-copy-number ColE1/pMB1/pBR322/pUC origin of replication
