[The description below was written by a language model from this plasmid's Addgene catalogue record and pLannotate feature annotations shown in this document.]
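Description:
pYCTK007 is a level 0 (L0) part plasmid from a Golden Gate toolkit for engineering cell-cell communication in Saccharomyces cerevisiae. It is built on the pYTK001 part-entry backbone and is classed as a synthetic biology vector. At 2,194 nt it is a minimal bacterial storage plasmid. The feature table shows a ColE1/pMB1-type origin of replication spanning the sequence origin, and a chloramphenicol acetyltransferase (cat) gene driven by its own promoter and followed by a lambda t0 terminator, which gives chloramphenicol selection in E. coli. The annotation describes the origin as high-copy, whereas the catalogue entry lists the plasmid as low copy; the record does not resolve this difference. No yeast origin or yeast selection marker is annotated, which fits a plasmid meant only to hold a part rather than to be maintained in yeast.

The payload is P-YPS1, the promoter of the S. cerevisiae YPS1 gene, described as alpha-factor-responsive and designated a "response part" of the toolkit. It was inserted by Golden Gate assembly through BsmBI sites that were destroyed in the process. The promoter itself is not annotated as a feature. The only hit in the insert region is a short fragment matching an uncertain yeast open reading frame (YL120), which is probably a consequence of the native genomic sequence carried in the insert rather than an intended coding element. The plasmid remains Golden Gate compatible, so the promoter can be assembled with coding sequences and terminators into higher-level transcription units. Such units would place a gene of interest under pheromone-inducible control in receiver cells of synthetic multicellular yeast networks.
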