Addgene plasmid #176711: pYCTK007
Purpose: The plasmid is part of a GG toolkit for cell-cell communication in S. cerevisiae. This plasmid is an L0 part plasmid and contains the alpha-factor-responsive promoter YPS1 (response part).
Depositing lab: Victor Sourjik. Depositing organization: Max Planck Institute for Terrestrial Microbiology. Publication: Construction of multicellular yeast networks using the communication toolkit with variable specificity and attenuation. Krink N, Loechner AC, Anders A, Kahnt J, Rensing S, Hochberg G, Sourjik V. bioRxiv 2021 10.1101/2021.09.27.462023.
Backbone
  Vector backbone: pYTK001
  Vector type: Synthetic Biology
Growth in bacteria
  Bacterial resistance: Chloramphenicol, 25 μg/mL
  Growth temperature: 37°C
  Growth strain: DH5alpha
  Copy number: Low Copy
Gene/Insert
  Gene/Insert name: P-YPS1
  Species: S. cerevisiae (budding yeast)
  Cloning method: Restriction Enzyme; 5′ cloning site BsmBI (destroyed during cloning); 3′ cloning site BsmBI (destroyed during cloning)
  Sequencing primers: 5′ CCTGGCCTTTTGCTGGCC; 3′ CCAGTAATGACCTCAGAACTC
Terms and licenses: Academic/Nonprofit Terms; Industry Terms: Not Available to Industry
Depositor comments: The part was cloned into the vector using Goden Gate. The plasmid is Golden Gate Cloning compatible. Please visit https://doi.org/10.1101/2021.09.27.462023 for bioRxiv preprint.
How to cite: pYCTK007 was a gift from Victor Sourjik (Addgene plasmid # 176711 ; http://n2t.net/addgene:176711 ; RRID:Addgene_176711)
